>Addgene plasmid #229404 | HA-MAP4K4-10D | addgene full sequence | sequence record 456144 | Addgene NGS Result
AATGTAGTCTTATGCAATACTCTTGTAGTCTTGCAACATGGTAACGATGAGTTAGCAACATGCCTTACAA
GGAGAGAAAAAGCACCGTGCATGCCGATTGGTGGAAGTAAGGTGGTACGATCGTGCCTTATTAGGAAGGC
AACAGACGGGTCTGACATGGATTGGACGAACCACTGAATTGCCGCATTGCAGAGATATTGTATTTAAGTG
CCTAGCTCGATACATAAACGGGTCTCTCTGGTTAGACCAGATCTGAGCCTGGGAGCTCTCTGGCTAACTA
GGGAACCCACTGCTTAAGCCTCAATAAAGCTTGCCTTGAGTGCTTCAAGTAGTGTGTGCCCGTCTGTTGT
GTGACTCTGGTAACTAGAGATCCCTCAGACCCTTTTAGTCAGTGTGGAAAATCTCTAGCAGTGGCGCCCG
AACAGGGACTTGAAAGCGAAAGGGAAACCAGAGGAGCTCTCTCGACGCAGGACTCGGCTTGCTGAAGCGC
GCACGGCAAGAGGCGAGGGGCGGCGACTGGTGAGTACGCCAAAAATTTTGACTAGCGGAGGCTAGAAGGA
GAGAGATGGGTGCGAGAGCGTCAGTATTAAGCGGGGGAGAATTAGATCGCGATGGGAAAAAATTCGGTTA
AGGCCAGGGGGAAAGAAAAAATATAAATTAAAACATATAGTATGGGCAAGCAGGGAGCTAGAACGATTCG
CAGTTAATCCTGGCCTGTTAGAAACATCAGAAGGCTGTAGACAAATACTGGGACAGCTACAACCATCCCT
TCAGACAGGATCAGAAGAACTTAGATCATTATATAATACAGTAGCAACCCTCTATTGTGTGCATCAAAGG
ATAGAGATAAAAGACACCAAGGAAGCTTTAGACAAGATAGAGGAAGAGCAAAACAAAAGTAAGACCACCG
CACAGCAAGCGGCCGCTGATCTTCAGACCTGGAGGAGGAGATATGAGGGACAATTGGAGAAGTGAATTAT
ATAAATATAAAGTAGTAAAAATTGAACCATTAGGAGTAGCACCCACCAAGGCAAAGAGAAGAGTGGTGCA
GAGAGAAAAAAGAGCAGTGGGAATAGGAGCTTTGTTCCTTGGGTTCTTGGGAGCAGCAGGAAGCACTATG
GGCGCAGCGTCAATGACGCTGACGGTACAGGCCAGACAATTATTGTCTGGTATAGTGCAGCAGCAGAACA
ATTTGCTGAGGGCTATTGAGGCGCAACAGCATCTGTTGCAACTCACAGTCTGGGGCATCAAGCAGCTCCA
GGCAAGAATCCTGGCTGTGGAAAGATACCTAAAGGATCAACAGCTCCTGGGGATTTGGGGTTGCTCTGGA
AAACTCATTTGCACCACTGCTGTGCCTTGGAATGCTAGTTGGAGTAATAAATCTCTGGAACAGATTTGGA
ATCACACGACCTGGATGGAGTGGGACAGAGAAATTAACAATTACACAAGCTTAATACACTCCTTAATTGA
AGAATCGCAAAACCAGCAAGAAAAGAATGAACAAGAATTATTGGAATTAGATAAATGGGCAAGTTTGTGG
AATTGGTTTAACATAACAAATTGGCTGTGGTATATAAAATTATTCATAATGATAGTAGGAGGCTTGGTAG
GTTTAAGAATAGTTTTTGCTGTACTTTCTATAGTGAATAGAGTTAGGCAGGGATATTCACCATTATCGTT
TCAGACCCACCTCCCAACCCCGAGGGGACCCGACAGGCCCGAAGGAATAGAAGAAGAAGGTGGAGAGAGA
GACAGAGACAGATCCATTCGATTAGTGAACGGATCTCGACGGTATCGCTAGCTTTTAAAAGAAAAGGGGG
GATTGGGGGGTACAGTGCAGGGGAAAGAATAGTAGACATAATAGCAACAGACATACAAACTAAAGAATTA
CAAAAACAAATTACAAAAATTCAAAATTTTACTAGTGATTATCGGATCAACTTTGTATAGAAAAGTTGGG
CTCCGGTGCCCGTCAGTGGGCAGAGCGCACATCGCCCACAGTCCCCGAGAAGTTGGGGGGAGGGGTCGGC
AATTGATCCGGTGCCTAGAGAAGGTGGCGCGGGGTAAACTGGGAAAGTGATGTCGTGTACTGGCTCCGCC
TTTTTCCCGAGGGTGGGGGAGAACCGTATATAAGTGCAGTAGTCGCCGTGAACGTTCTTTTTCGCAACGG
GTTTGCCGCCAGAACACAGGCAAGTTTGTACAAAAAAGCAGGCTGCCACCATGTACCCTTACGACGTTCC
TGATTACGCGGGATATCCCTACGACGTGCCAGATTACGCGGGTAGTGGTGCGAACGACTCCCCTGCAAAA
AGTCTGGTGGACATCGACCTCTCCTCCCTGCGGGATCCTGCTGGGATTTTTGAGCTGGTGGAAGTGGTTG
GAAATGGCACCTATGGACAAGTCTATAAGGGTCGACATGTTAAAACGGGTCAGTTGGCAGCCATCAAAGT
TATGGATGTCACTGAGGATGAAGAGGAAGAAATCAAACTGGAGATAAATATGCTAAAGAAATACTCTCAT
CACAGAAACATTGCAACATATTATGGTGCTTTCATCAAAAAGAGCCCTCCAGGACATGATGACCAACTCT
GGCTTGTTATGGAGTTCTGTGGGGCTGGGTCCATTACAGACCTTGTGAAGAACACCAAAGGGAACACACT
CAAAGAAGACTGGATCGCTTACATCTCCAGAGAAATCCTGAGGGGACTGGCACATCTTCACATTCATCAT
GTGATTCACCGGGATATCAAGGGCCAGAATGTGTTGCTGACTGAGAATGCAGAGGTGAAACTTGTTGACT
TTGGTGTGAGTGCTCAGCTGGACAGGACTGTGGGGCGGAGAAATACGTTCATAGGCACTCCCTACTGGAT
GGCTCCTGAGGTCATCGCCTGTGATGAGAACCCAGATGCCACCTATGATTACAGAAGTGATCTTTGGTCT
TGTGGCATTACAGCCATTGAGATGGCAGAAGGTGCTCCCCCTCTCTGTGACATGCATCCAATGAGAGCAC
TGTTTCTCATTCCCAGAAACCCTCCTCCCCGGCTGAAGTCAAAAAAATGGTCGAAGAAGTTTTTTAGTTT
TATAGAAGGGTGCCTGGTGAAGAATTACATGCAGCGGCCCTCTACAGAGCAGCTTTTGAAACATCCTTTT
ATAAGGGATCAGCCAAATGAAAGGCAAGTTAGAATCCAGCTTAAGGATCATATAGATCGTACCAGGAAGA
AGAGAGGCGAGAAAGATGAAACTGAGTATGAGTACAGTGGGAGTGAGGAAGAAGAGGAGGAAGTGCCTGA
ACAGGAAGGAGAGCCAAGTTCCATTGTGAACGTGCCTGGTGAGTCTACTCTTCGCCGAGATTTCCTGAGA
CTGCAGCAGGAGAACAAGGAACGTTCCGAGGCTCTTCGGAGACAACAGTTACTACAGGAGCAACAGCTCC
GGGAGCAGGAAGAATATAAAAGGCAACTGCTGGCAGAGAGACAGAAGCGGATTGAGCAGCAGAAAGAACA
GAGGCGACGGCTAGAAGAGCAACAAAGGAGAGAGCGGGAAGCTAGAAGGCAGCAGGAACGTGAACAGCGA
AGGAGAGAACAAGAAGAAAAGAGGCGTCTAGAGGAGTTGGAGAGAAGGCGCAAAGAAGAAGAGGAGAGGA
GACGGGCAGAAGAAGAAAAGAGGAGAGTTGAAAGAGAACAGGAGTATATCAGGCGACAGCTAGAAGAGGA
GCAGCGGCACTTGGAAGTCCTTCAGCAGCAGCTGCTCCAGGAGCAGGCCATGTTACTGGAGTGCCGATGG
CGGGAGATGGAGGAGCACCGGCAGGCAGAGAGGCTCCAGAGGCAGTTGCAACAAGAACAAGCATATCTCC
TGGACCTACAGCATGACCATAGGAGGCCGCACCCGCAGCACGACCAGCAGCCGCCACCACCGCAGCAGGA
AAGGGACAAGCCAAGCTTCCATGCTCCCGAGCCCAAAGCCCACTACGAGCCTGCTGACCGAGCGCGAGAG
GTGGAAGATAGATTTAGGAAAACTAACCACAGCTCCCCTGAAGCCCAGTCTAAGCAGACAGGCAGAGTAT
TGGAGCCACCAGTGCCTTCCCGATCAGAGTCTTTTTCCAATGGCAACTCCGAGTCTGTGCATCCCGCCCT
GCAGAGACCAGCGGAGCCACAGGTACAGTGGTCCCACCTGGCATCTCTCAAGAACAATGTTTCCCCTGTC
TCGCGATCCCATGACTTCAGTGACCCTTCTCCCAAATTTGCACACCACCATCTTCGTTCTCAGGACCCAT
GTCCACCTTCCCGCAGTGAGGTGCTCAGTCAGAGCTCTGACTCTAAGTCAGAGGCGCCTGACCCTGACCA
AAAGGCTTGGTCTAGATCAGACAGTGACGAGGTGCCTCCAAGGGTTCCTGTGAGAACAACATCTCGCTCC
CCTGTTCTGTCCCGTCGAGATTCCCCACTGCAGGGCAGTGGGCAGCAGAATGACCAGGCAGGACAGAGAA
ACTCCACCAGCGACATTGAGCCCAGGCTTCTGTGGGAGAGAGTGGAGAAGCTGGTGCCCAGACCTGGCAG
TGGCAGCTCCTCAGGGTCCAGCAACTCAGGATCCCAGCCCGGGTCTCACCCTGGGTCTCAGAGTGGCTCC
GGGGAACGCTTCAGAGTGAGATCATCATCCAAGTCTGAAGGCTCTCCATCTCAGCGCCTGGAAAATGCAG
TGAAAAAACCTGAAGATAAAAAGGAAGTTTTCAGACCCCTCAAGCCTGCTGGCGAAGTGGATCTGGACGC
ACTGGCCAAAGAGCTTCGAGCAGTGGAAGATGTACGGCCACCTCACAAAGTAACGGACTACTCCTCATCC
AGTGAGGAGTCGGGGACGACGGATGAGGAGGACGACGATGTGGAGCAGGAAGGGGCTGACGAGTCCACCT
CAGGACCAGAGGACACCAGAGCAGCGGACTCTCTGAATTTGAGCAATGGTGAAACGGAATCTGTGAAAAC
CATGATTGTCCATGATGATGTAGAAAGTGAGCCGGCCATGACCCCATCCAAGGAGGGCACTCTAATCGTC
CGCCAGAGTACAGTTGACCAAAAGCGTGCCAGCCATCATGAGAGCAATGGCTTTGCCGGTCGCATTCACC
TCTTGCCAGATCTCTTACAGCAAAGCCATTCCTCCTCCACTTCCTCCACCTCCTCCTCCCCATCCTCCAG
CCAGCCGACACCCACCATGTCCCCACAGACACCCCAGGACAAGCTCACTGCTAATGAGACTCAGTCCGCT
AGTAGCACACTCCAGAAACACAAATCTTCCTCCTCCTTTACACCTTTTATAGACCCCAGATTACTACAGA
TTTCTCCATCTAGCGGAACAACAGTGACATCTGTGGTGGGATTTTCCTGTGATGGGATGAGACCAGAAGC
CATAAGGCAAGATCCTACCCGGAAAGGCGACGTGGTCAATGTGAATCCTACCAACACTAGGCCACAGAGT
GACACCCCGGAGATTCGTAAATACAAGAAGAGGTTTAACTCTGAGATTCTGTGTGCTGCCTTATGGGGAG
TGAATTTGCTAGTGGGTACAGAGAGTGGCCTGATGCTGCTGGACAGAAGTGGCCAAGGGAAGGTCTATCC
TCTTATCAACCGAAGACGATTTCAACAAATGGACGTACTTGAGGGCTTGAATGTCTTGGTGACAATATCT
GGCAAAAAGGATAAGTTACGTGTCTACTATTTGTCCTGGTTAAGAAATAAAATACTTCACAATGATCCAG
AAGTTGAGAAGAAGCAGGGATGGACAACCGTAGGGGATTTGGAAGGATGTGTACATTATAAAGTTGTAAA
ATATGAAAGAATCAAATTTCTGGTGATTGCTTTGAAGAGTTCTGTGGAAGTCTATGCGTGGGCACCAAAG
CCATATCACAAATTTATGGCCTTTAAGTCATTTGGAGAATTGGTACATAAGCCATTACTGGTGGATCTCA
CTGTTGAGGAAGGCCAGAGGTTGAAAGTGATCTATGGATCCTGTGCTGGATTCCATGCTGTTGATGTGGA
TTCAGGATCAGTCTATGACATTTATCTACCAACACATATCCAGTGTAGCATCAAACCCCATGCAATCATC
ATCCTCCCCAATACAGATGGAATGGAGCTTCTGGTGTGCTATGAAGATGAGGGGGTTTATGTAAACACAT
ATGGAAGGATCACCAAGGATGTAGTTCTACAGTGGGGAGAGATGCCTACATCAGTAGCATATATTCGATC
CAATCAGACAATGGGCTGGGGAGAGAAGGCCATAGAGATCCGATCTGTGGAAACTGGTCACTTGGATGGT
GTGTTCATGCACAAAAGGGCTCAAAGACTAAAATTCTTGTGTGAACGCAATGACAAGGTGTTCTTTGCCT
CTGTTCGGTCTGGTGGCAGCAGTCAGGTTTATTTCATGACCTTAGGCAGGACTTCTCTTCTGAGCTGGTG
AACCCAGCTTTCTTGTACAAAGTGGTGATAATCGAATTCCGATAATCAACCTCTGGATTACAAAATTTGT
GAAAGATTGACTGGTATTCTTAACTATGTTGCTCCTTTTACGCTATGTGGATACGCTGCTTTAATGCCTT
TGTATCATGCTATTGCTTCCCGTATGGCTTTCATTTTCTCCTCCTTGTATAAATCCTGGTTGCTGTCTCT
TTATGAGGAGTTGTGGCCCGTTGTCAGGCAACGTGGCGTGGTGTGCACTGTGTTTGCTGACGCAACCCCC
ACTGGTTGGGGCATTGCCACCACCTGTCAGCTCCTTTCCGGGACTTTCGCTTTCCCCCTCCCTATTGCCA
CGGCGGAACTCATCGCCGCCTGCCTTGCCCGCTGCTGGACAGGGGCTCGGCTGTTGGGCACTGACAATTC
CGTGGTGTTGTCGGGGAAGCTGACGTCCTTTCCATGGCTGCTCGCCTGTGTTGCCACCTGGATTCTGCGC
GGGACGTCCTTCTGCTACGTCCCTTCGGCCCTCAATCCAGCGGACCTTCCTTCCCGCGGCCTGCTGCCGG
CTCTGCGGCCTCTTCCGCGTCTTCGCCTTCGCCCTCAGACGAGTCGGATCTCCCTTTGGGCCGCCTCCCC
GCATCGGGAATTCCCGCGGTTCGAATTCTACCGGGTAGGGGAGGCGCTTTTCCCAAGGCAGTCTGGAGCA
TGCGCTTTAGCAGCCCCGCTGGGCACTTGGCGCTACACAAGTGGCCTCTGGCCTCGCACACATTCCACAT
CCACCGGTAGGCGCCAACCGGCTCCGTTCTTTGGTGGCCCCTTCGCGCCACCTTCTACTCCTCCCCTAGT
CAGGAAGTTCCCCCCCGCCCCGCAGCTCGCGTCGTGCAGGACGTGACAAATGGAAGTAGCACGTCTCACT
AGTCTCGTGCAGATGGACAGCACCGCTGAGCAATGGAAGCGGGTAGGCCTTTGGGGCAGCGGCCAATAGC
AGCTTTGCTCCTTCGCTTTCTGGGCTCAGAGGCTGGGAAGGGGTGGGTCCGGGGGCGGGCTCAGGGGCGG
GCTCAGGGGCGGGGCGGGCGCCCGAAGGTCCTCCGGAGGCCCGGCATTCTGCACGCTTCAAAAGCGCACG
TCTGCCGCGCTGTTCTCCTCTTCCTCATCTCCGGGCCTTTCGACCTCACGTGGCCACCATGAAAAAGCCT
GAACTCACCGCGACGTCTGTCGAGAAGTTTCTGATCGAAAAGTTCGACAGCGTCTCCGACCTGATGCAGC
TCTCGGAGGGCGAAGAATCTCGTGCTTTCAGCTTCGATGTAGGAGGGCGTGGATATGTCCTGCGGGTAAA
TAGCTGCGCCGATGGTTTCTACAAAGATCGTTATGTTTATCGGCACTTTGCATCGGCCGCGCTCCCGATT
CCGGAAGTGCTTGACATTGGGGAATTTAGCGAGAGCCTGACCTATTGCATCTCCCGCCGTGCACAGGGTG
TCACGTTGCAAGACCTGCCTGAAACCGAACTGCCCGCTGTTCTGCAGCCGGTCGCGGAGGCCATGGATGC
GATCGCTGCGGCCGATCTTAGCCAGACGAGCGGGTTCGGCCCATTCGGACCGCAAGGAATCGGTCAATAC
ACTACATGGCGTGATTTCATATGCGCGATTGCTGATCCCCATGTGTATCACTGGCAAACTGTGATGGACG
ACACCGTCAGTGCGTCCGTCGCGCAGGCTCTCGATGAGCTGATGCTTTGGGCCGAGGACTGCCCCGAAGT
CCGGCACCTCGTGCACGCGGATTTCGGCTCCAACAATGTCCTGACGGACAATGGCCGCATAACAGCGGTC
ATTGACTGGAGCGAGGCGATGTTCGGGGATTCCCAATACGAGGTCGCCAACATCTTCTTCTGGAGGCCGT
GGTTGGCTTGTATGGAGCAGCAGACGCGCTACTTCGAGCGGAGGCATCCGGAGCTTGCAGGATCGCCGCG
GCTCCGGGCGTATATGCTCCGCATTGGTCTTGACCAACTCTATCAGAGCTTGGTTGACGGCAATTTCGAT
GATGCAGCTTGGGCGCAGGGTCGATGCGACGCAATCGTCCGATCCGGAGCCGGGACTGTCGGGCGTACAC
AAATCGCCCGCAGAAGCGCGGCCGTCTGGACCGATGGCTGTGTAGAAGTACTCGCCGATAGTGGAAACCG
ACGCCCCAGCACTCGTCCGAGGGCAAAGGAATAGGGTACCTTTAAGACCAATGACTTACAAGGCAGCTGT
AGATCTTAGCCACTTTTTAAAAGAAAAGGGGGGACTGGAAGGGCTAATTCACTCCCAACGAAGACAAGAT
CTGCTTTTTGCTTGTACTGGGTCTCTCTGGTTAGACCAGATCTGAGCCTGGGAGCTCTCTGGCTAACTAG
GGAACCCACTGCTTAAGCCTCAATAAAGCTTGCCTTGAGTGCTTCAAGTAGTGTGTGCCCGTCTGTTGTG
TGACTCTGGTAACTAGAGATCCCTCAGACCCTTTTAGTCAGTGTGGAAAATCTCTAGCAGTAGTAGTTCA
TGTCATCTTATTATTCAGTATTTATAACTTGCAAAGAAATGAATATCAGAGAGTGAGAGGAACTTGTTTA
TTGCAGCTTATAATGGTTACAAATAAAGCAATAGCATCACAAATTTCACAAATAAAGCATTTTTTTCACT
GCATTCTAGTTGTGGTTTGTCCAAACTCATCAATGTATCTTATCATGTCTGGCTCTAGCTATCCCGCCCC
TAACTCCGCCCATCCCGCCCCTAACTCCGCCCAGTTCCGCCCATTCTCCGCCCCATGGCTGACTAATTTT
TTTTATTTATGCAGAGGCCGAGGCCGCCTCGGCCTCTGAGCTATTCCAGAAGTAGTGAGGAGGCTTTTTT
GGAGGCCTAGGGACGTACCCAATTCGCCCTATAGTGAGTCGTATTACGCGCGCTCACTGGCCGTCGTTTT
ACAACGTCGTGACTGGGAAAACCCTGGCGTTACCCAACTTAATCGCCTTGCAGCACATCCCCCTTTCGCC
AGCTGGCGTAATAGCGAAGAGGCCCGCACCGATCGCCCTTCCCAACAGTTGCGCAGCCTGAATGGCGAAT
GGG
[124 nt withheld, positions 9524-9647]
C
[91 nt withheld, positions 9649-9739]
A
[49 nt withheld, positions 9741-9789]
CCTTTGACGTTGGAGTCCACGTTCTTT
[37 nt withheld, positions 9817-9853]
ACCCTATCTCGGTCTATTCTTTTGATTTATAAGGGATTTTGCCGATTTCGGCCTATTGGTTAAAAAATGA
GCTGATTTAACAAAAATTTAACGCGAATTTTAACAAAATATTAACGCTTACAATTTAGGTGGCACTTTTC
GGGGAAATGTGCGCGGAACCCCTATTTGTTTATTTTTCTAAATACATTCAAATATGTATCCGCTCATGAG
ACAATAACCCTGATAAATGCTTCAATAATATTGAAAAAGGAAGAGTATGAGTATTCAACATTTCCGTGTC
GCCCTTATTCCCTTTTTTGCGGCATTTTGCCTTCCTGTTTTTGCTCACCCAGAAACGCTGGTGAAAGTAA
AAGATGCTGAAGATCAGTTGGGTGCACGAGTGGGTTACATCGAACTGGATCTCAACAGCGGTAAGATCCT
TGAGAGTTTTCGCCCCGAAGAACGTTTTCCAATGATGAGCACTTTTAAAGTTCTGCTATGTGGCGCGGTA
TTATCCCGTATTGACGCCGGGCAAGAGCAACTCGGTCGCCGCATACACTATTCTCAGAATGACTTGGTTG
AGTACTCACCAGTCACAGAAAAGCATCTTACGGATGGCATGACAGTAAGAGAATTATGCAGTGCTGCCAT
AACCATGAGTGATAACACTGCGGCCAACTTACTTCTGACAACGATCGGAGGACCGAAGGAGCTAACCGCT
TTTTTGCACAACATGGGGGATCATGTAACTCGCCTTGATCGTTGGGAACCGGAGCTGAATGAAGCCATAC
CAAACGACGAGCGTGACACCACGATGCCTGTAGCAATGGCAACAACGTTGCGCAAACTATTAACTGGCGA
ACTACTTACTCTAGCTTCCCGGCAACAATTAATAGACTGGATGGAGGCGGATAAAGTTGCAGGACCACTT
CTGCGCTCGGCCCTTCCGGCTGGCTGGTTTATTGCTGATAAATCTGGAGCCGGTGAGCGTGGGTCTCGCG
GTATCATTGCAGCACTGGGGCCAGATGGTAAGCCCTCCCGTATCGTAGTTATCTACACGACGGGGAGTCA
GGCAACTATGGATGAACGAAATAGACAGATCGCTGAGATAGGTGCCTCACTGATTAAGCATTGGTAACTG
TCAGACCAAGTTTACTCATATATACTTTAGATTGATTTAAAACTTCATTTTTAATTTAAAAGGATCTAGG
TGAAGATCCTTTTTGATAATCTCATGACCAAAATCCCTTAACGTGAGTTTTCGTTCCACTGAGCGTCAGA
CCCCGTAGAAAAGATCAAAGGATCTTCTTGAGATCCTTTTTTTCTGCGCGTAATCTGCTGCTTGCAAACA
AAAAAACCACCGCTACCAGCGGTGGTTTGTTTGCCGGATCAAGAGCTACCAACTCTTTTTCCGAAGGTAA
CTGGCTTCAGCAGAGCGCAGATACCAAATACTGTTCTTCTAGTGTAGCCGTAGTTAGGCCACCACTTCAA
GAACTCTGTAGCACCGCCTACATACCTCGCTCTGCTAATCCTGTTACCAGTGGCTGCTGCCAGTGGCGAT
AAGTCGTGTCTTACCGGGTTGGACTCAAGACGATAGTTACCGGATAAGGCGCAGCGGTCGGGCTGAACGG
GGGGTTCGTGCACACAGCCCAGCTTGGAGCGAACGACCTACACCGAACTGAGATACCTACAGCGTGAGCT
ATGAGAAAGCGCCACGCTTCCCGAAGAGAGAAAGGCGGACAGGTATCCGGTAAGCGGCAGGGTCGGAACA
GGAGAGCGCACGAGGGAGCTTCCAGGGGGAAACGCCTGGTATCTTTATAGTCCTGTCGGGTTTCGCCACC
TCTGACTTGAGCGTCGATTTTTGTGATGCTCGTCAGGGGGGCGGAGCCTATGGAAAAACGCCAGCAACGC
GGCCTTTTTACGGTTCCTGGCCTTTTGCTGGCCTTTTGCTCACATGTTCTTTCCTGCGTTATCCCCTGAT
TCTGTGGATAACCGTATTACCGCCTTTGAGTGAGCTGATACCGCTCGCCGCAGCCGAACGACCGAGCGCA
GCGAGTCAGTGAGCGAGGAAGCGGAAGAGCGCCCAATACGCAAACCGCCTCTCCCCGCGCGTTGGCCGAT
TCATTAATGCAGCTGGCACGACAGGTTTCCCGACTGGAAAGCGGGCAGTGAGCGCAACGCAATTAATGTG
AGTTAGCTCACTCATTAGGCACCCCAGGCTTTACACTTTATGCTTCCGGCTCGTATGTTGTGTGGAATTG
TGAGCGGATAACAATTTCACACAGGAAACAGCTATGACCATGATTACGCCAAGCGCGCAATTAACCCTCA
CTAAAGGGAACAAAAGCTGGAGCTGCAAGCTT
Features (pLannotate 1.2.2; 31 found; start..end, strand, type, name):
      3..229     +  promoter       RSV promoter: Rous sarcoma virus enhancer/promoter
    230..410     +  LTR            5' LTR (truncated): truncated 5' long terminal repeat (LTR) from HIV-1
    457..582     +  misc_feature   HIV-1 Ψ: packaging signal of human immunodeficiency virus type 1
    566..929     +  CDS            HIV-1 gag (fragment): gag protein from human immunodeficiency virus 1; gag
   1075..1308    +  misc_feature   RRE: The Rev response element (RRE) of HIV-1 allows for Rev-dependent mRNA export from the nucleus to the cytoplasm.
   1685..1785    +  CDS            Rev (fragment): human immunodeficiency virus 1 (HIV-1) Rev protein; rev; enhances nuclear export of unspliced and incompletely spliced viral mRNAs
   1803..1920    +  misc_feature   cPPT/CTS: central polypurine tract and central termination sequence of HIV-1
   1938..1958    +  protein_bind   attB4: mutant version of attB; core recombination site for the Gateway® BP reaction BP Clonase™
   1978..2189    +  promoter       EF-1α core promoter: core promoter for human elongation factor EF-1α
   2191..2211    +  protein_bind   attB1: mutant version of attB; core recombination site for the Gateway® BP reaction BP Clonase™
   2254..2276    +  CDS            3xHA (fragment): three tandem HA epitope tags
   2290..6438    +  CDS            MAP4K4: M4K4_HUMAN - Also known as HGK, KIAA0687, NIK. Experimental evidence at protein level: Swiss-Prot protein existence level 1. Serine/threonine kinase that may play a role in the response to environmental stress and cytokines such as TNF-alpha. Appears to act upstream of the JUN N-terminal pathway. Phosphorylates SMAD1 on Thr- 322. From Homo sapiens (Human).
   6442..6466    -  protein_bind   attB2: mutant version of attB; recombination site for the Gateway® BP reaction BP Clonase™
   6484..7072    +  misc_feature   WPRE: woodchuck hepatitis virus posttranscriptional regulatory element
   7103..7602    +  promoter       PGK promoter: mouse phosphoglycerate kinase 1 promoter
   7619..8641    +  CDS            hph: KHYB_ECOLX - Experimental evidence at protein level: Swiss-Prot protein existence level 1. The aminoglycoside phosphotransferases achieve inactivation of their antibiotic substrates by phosphorylation. Only phosphorylates hygromycin and closely related compounds such as demethyl analogs and destomycin. From Escherichia coli.
   8637..8714    +  CDS            nef (fragment): NEF_HV1Z2 - Experimental evidence at protein level: Swiss-Prot protein existence level 1. Extracellular Nef protein targets CD4(+) T-lymphocytes for apoptosis by interacting with CXCR4 surface receptors. From Human immunodeficiency virus type 1 group M subtype D (isolate Z2/CDC-Z34) (HIV-1).
   8716..8949    +  LTR            3' LTR (ΔU3): self-inactivating 3' long terminal repeat (LTR) from HIV-1
   9021..9142    +  polyA_signal   SV40 poly(A) signal: SV40 polyadenylation signal
   9182..9317    +  rep_origin     SV40 ori: SV40 origin of replication
   9338..9356    -  promoter       T7 promoter: promoter for bacteriophage T7 RNA polymerase
   9364..9519    +  CDS            lacZα (fragment): LacZα fragment of β-galactosidase; lacZ fragment
   9524..9952    +  rep_origin     f1 ori (sequence partly withheld): f1 bacteriophage origin of replication; arrow indicates direction of (+) strand synthesis
  10005..10109   +  promoter       AmpR promoter: bla
  10110..10970   +  CDS            AmpR: β-lactamase; bla; confers resistance to ampicillin, carbenicillin, and related antibiotics
  11141..11729   +  rep_origin     ori: high-copy-number ColE1/pMB1/pBR322/pUC origin of replication
  11912..12004   +  CDS            lacI (fragment): lac repressor; lacI; The lac repressor binds to the lac operator to inhibit transcription in E. coli. This inhibition can be relieved by adding lactose or isopropyl-β-D-thiogalactopyranoside (IPTG).
  12017..12038   +  protein_bind   CAP binding site: CAP binding activates transcription in the presence of cAMP. E. coli catabolite activator protein
  12053..12083   +  promoter       lac promoter: promoter for the E. coli lac operon
  12087..12109   +  protein_bind   lac operator (fragment): The lac repressor binds to the lac operator to inhibit transcription in E. coli. This inhibition can be relieved by adding lactose or isopropyl-β-D-thiogalactopyranoside (IPTG). lac repressor encoded by lacI
  12152..12170   +  promoter       T3 promoter: promoter for bacteriophage T3 RNA polymerase
