[The description below was written by a language model from this plasmid's Addgene catalogue record and pLannotate feature annotations shown in this document.]
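Description:
HA-MAP4K4-10D is a third-generation, self-inactivating HIV-1 lentiviral vector (LentiVi backbone, about 12.2 kb) for stable or transient overexpression of a mutant human MAP4K4 cDNA in mammalian cells. It is propagated in E. coli through a high-copy ColE1/pUC origin with ampicillin resistance, and the backbone also carries an f1 origin, an SV40 origin and remnants of a lac/T7/T3 cloning region. An RSV promoter fused to a truncated 5' LTR drives Tat-independent production of the viral genome. The Ψ packaging signal with an adjoining gag fragment, the RRE and the cPPT/CTS support packaging, Rev-dependent nuclear export and efficient transduction. The ΔU3 3' LTR inactivates the viral promoter after integration, and an SV40 poly(A) signal follows it.

Between the LTRs, the short EF-1α core (EFS) promoter drives MAP4K4 with an N-terminal HA tag. The feature table detects this tag only as a short fragment matching the HA epitope. Gateway-type attB4, attB1 and attB2 sites flank the promoter and insert as leftovers of the backbone design, although the insert itself was introduced by Gibson assembly. Ten serine or threonine residues recorded as MARK2 phosphorylation sites (S523, S536, S547, S643, T684, S726, S736, T824, S881 and S1045) are changed to aspartate, a substitution commonly used to mimic constitutive phosphorylation. A WPRE downstream of the coding sequence enhances transcript expression. A separate mouse PGK promoter drives the hygromycin phosphotransferase gene so that transduced cells can be selected. The construct comes from work on MARK2/MARK3 kinases as dependencies of YAP/TAZ in human cancer, which suggests its use in testing how MARK2 phosphorylation of MAP4K4 affects that pathway.
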