Addgene plasmid #229404: HA-MAP4K4-10D
Purpose: Lentiviral or overpexression of cDNA
Depositing lab: Christopher Vakoc. Depositing organization: Cold Spring Harbor Laboratory. Publication: MARK2/MARK3 kinases are catalytic co-dependencies of YAP/TAZ in human cancer. Klingbeil O, Skopelitis D, Tonelli C, Yoshimoto T, Alpsoy A, Panepinto MC, Minicozzi F, Merrill JR, Cafiero AM, Aggarwal D, Russo S, Ha T, Demerdash OE, Wee TL, Spector DL, Lyons SK, Tuveson DA, Cifani P, Vakoc CR. Cancer Discov. 2024 Jul 26. doi: 10.1158/2159-8290.CD-23-1529. PubMed 39058094.
Backbone
  Vector backbone: LentiVi
  Vector type: Mammalian Expression, Lentiviral
  Selectable markers: Hygromycin
Growth in bacteria
  Bacterial resistance: Ampicillin, 100 μg/mL
  Growth temperature: 37°C
  Growth strain: NEB Stable
  Copy number: High Copy
Gene/Insert
  Gene/Insert name: MAP4K4
  Species: H. sapiens (human)
  Insert size (bp): 4221
  Mutation: MARK2 phosphosites (S523,S536,S547,S643,T684,S726,S736,T824,S881,S1045) mutated to D
  Entrez Gene: MAP4K4 (a.k.a. FLH21957, HEL-S-31, HGK, MEKKK4, NIK)
  Promoter: EFS
  Tag / fusion protein: HA (N terminal on insert)
  Cloning method: Gibson Cloning
Terms and licenses: Academic/Nonprofit Terms; Industry Terms: Not Available to Industry
How to cite: HA-MAP4K4-10D was a gift from Christopher Vakoc (Addgene plasmid # 229404 ; http://n2t.net/addgene:229404 ; RRID:Addgene_229404)
